>Addgene plasmid #86022 | pGL4.23 A82V 2014 EBOV Delta-Mucin-Like-Domain | addgene full sequence | sequence record 169920 | Addgene NGS Result
CTGGTTCATTGCTGACAAATCGGGGGCCGGTGAACGCGGCTCTCGCGGCATCATTGCTGCGCTGGGGCCT
GATGGTAAGCCCTCACGAATCGTAGTGATCTACACGACGGGGAGTCAGGCCACTATGGACGAACGAAATA
GGCAGATCGCTGAGATCGGTGCCTCACTGATCAAGCACTGGTAACCACTGCAGTGGTTTAGCATTTGCGG
CCGCTGTCAGACCAAGTTTACTCATATATACTTTAGATTGATTTAAAACTTCATTTTTAATTTAAAAGGA
TCTAGGTGAAGATCCTTTTTGATAATCTCATGACCAAAATCCCTTAACGTGAGTTTTCGTTCCACTGAGC
GTCAGACCCCGTAGAAAAGATCAAAGGATCTTCTTGAGATCCTTTTTTTCTGCGCGTAATCTGCTGCTTG
CAAACAAAAAAACCACCGCTACCAGCGGTGGTTTGTTTGCCGGATCAAGAGCTACCAACTCTTTTTCCGA
AGGTAACTGGCTTCAGCAGAGCGCAGATACCAAATACTGTTCTTCTAGTGTAGCCGTAGTTAGGCCACCA
CTTCAAGAACTCTGTAGCACCGCCTACATACCTCGCTCTGCTAATCCTGTTACCAGTGGCTGCTGCCAGT
GGCGATAAGTCGTGTCTTACCGGGTTGGACTCAAGACGATAGTTACCGGATAAGGCGCAGCGGTCGGGCT
GAACGGGGGGTTCGTGCACACAGCCCAGCTTGGAGCGAACGACCTACACCGAACTGAGATACCTACAGCG
TGAGCTATGAGAAAGCGCCACGCTTCCCGAAGGGAGAAAGGCGGACAGGTATCCGGTAAGCGGCAGGGTC
GGAACAGGAGAGCGCACGAGGGAGCTTCCAGGGGGAAACGCCTGGTATCTTTATAGTCCTGTCGGGTTTC
GCCACCTCTGACTTGAGCGTCGATTTTTGTGATGCTCGTCAGGGGGGCGGAGCCTATGGAAAAACGCCAG
CAACGCGGCCTTTTTACGGTTCCTGGCCTTTTGCTGGCCTTTTGCTCACATGTTCTTTCCTGCGTTATCC
CCTGATTCTGTGGATAACCGTATTACCGCCTTTGAGTGAGCTGATACCGCTCGCCGCAGCCGAACGACCG
AGCGCAGCGAGTCAGTGAGCGAGGAAGCGGAAGAGCGCTGCCGGCACCTGTCCTACGAGTTGCATGATAA
AGAAGACAGTCATAAGTGCGGCGACGATAGTCATGCCCCGCGCCCACCGGAAGGAGCTGACTGGGTTGAA
GGCTCTCAAGGGCATCGGTCGACGGATCCTTATCGATTTTACCACATTTGTAGAGGTTTTACTTGCTTTA
AAAAACCTCCCACACCTCCCCCTGAACCTGAAACATAAAATGAATGCAATTGTTGTTGTTAACTTGTTTA
TTGCAGCTTATAATGGTTACAAATAAAGCAATAGCATCACAAATTTCACAAATAAAGCATTTTTTTCACT
GCATTCTAGTTGTGGTTTGTCCAAACTCATCAATGTATCTTATCATGTCTGCTCGAAGCGGCCGGCCGCC
CCGACTCTAGACTAAAAGACAAATTTGCATATACAGAATAAAGCGATAACTGCAATTATAACACCTGTAA
CTCCAATACCTGCCGGTATCCATTGTCTCCATCCTGTCCACCAATTGTCATTGTCCCCCTGGTCCGGAAG
GGTTTTATCAACAAAATCATGAATAATCTGATCAATTTTGTCTGTTATGTTCTTGGTCCAATCATGTGGT
TCGATACAGCAGTCCGGTCCCAAAATGTGGCATGTGCCACCCCATCGCTGCAGCAGGAAGTCAATTGCCT
TACGGTTGAGGATTGAAAAGGTTCGCAGCTCAGTTGTGGCTCTCAGGAACAGTTGGAGAGCTTGAGTCGT
TTCGTTGGCCAGCTGCCTCAACCCACAGATTAAACCATCTTGGTTGTGCATTAGCCCCTCTGTGTAAATT
CCTTCGGCTGCTGGCCCGAAATATGGTATCCAGGCCAATCCGATTGCAGCACCTTCATCCTGAGTAGTCC
AGTAATGTAAATTGGGGTTGCATTTGGGTTGAGCATTGACAATTACTTCTCTTCGAGTCCTTCTCCCGCC
TGTGATCAGTCCTGCGAAAGACAACTCTTCACTGCGAATTTTTCTAGTGAGGTTTTTTTTAGTTTCCCAG
AAGGCCCACTCCCCGATTGTTGTATCAATTTCGGGGTTGACCTTCCAAATTAGTTTTCCCGTGGTGTTGC
TCCTCTTCCCACTTGCATATATTGTCTCATTCAGCTGGAGCAGAAACTGTGGTGTGAATCTTGATTCAAG
TTGGACGTAGGTCAAATTGTCAACCTCGAACAAGTACTCTGTCTCATTAGTTCCAAAACCGGTAGCCTGA
TATCTAATTGTGGTAGAATAATAGCCACTCGACGGGTCCTCCGTTGCATTGACCGGCTCTCTCAAGGGGT
GTGAGCTGAAGAAGTCCTTCTTAGCTTGGGGCAGTATCAGAAATGCAACGACACCTTCAGCGAAAGTCGT
TCCTCGGTAGATAACTGTGGAAGCAAGTCGATCATACAGGAAGAAAGCACCCTCTTTGTGGAAGGCAAAG
TCTCCGGCACATGGTCCCGTTCCTGATACTTTGTGCACATACCGGCACCGGGGGAAGCCCCGAATCCCGT
CTGGCGCTGCTGGTAGACACTCACTCCCGTCAGGTTTTTTGATTTCAAGATTGTAGCAGTTTTCAGCCCA
TTCACCAGCTTCATAATTGACCACCTTTGGTGGGACACCGGACCTGAAGCCCCATCTTTTAGTCACAGAT
GGCACGTCAGTTGCCACTCCATTCCCCTCGAGATTCAGTCCAACTGATCTCAATTGATTTGTGGATGACA
GTTTGTCACGACAAACTAGTTTGTCGACATCACTAACCTGTAATGTACTATTGTGGATAACTCCAAGCGG
GATGGAAAATGTTCTTTGGAAAAGGATAATTACCCAAAGAAAGAATGATGTCCTCTTGAATCGATCACGA
GGTAACTGCAATATTCCTGTAACACCCATGGTGGCTTTACCAACAGTACCGGATTGCCAAGCTGGAAGTC
GAGCTTCCATTATATACCCTCTAGTGTCTAAGCTTGGCCGCCGAGGCCCCACCGTACACGCCTACCGCCC
ATTTGCGTCAATGGGGCGGAGTTGTTACGACATTTTGGAAAGTCCCGTTGATTTTGGTGCCAAAACAAAC
TCCCATTGACGTCAATGGGGTGGAGACTTGGAAATCCCCGTGAGTCAAACCGCTATCCACGCCCATTGAT
GTACTGCCAAAACCGCATCACCATGGTAATAGCGATGACTAATACGTAGATGTACTGCCAAGTAGGAAAG
TCCCATAAGGTCATGTACTGGGCATAATGCCAGGCGGGCCATTTACCGTCATTGACGTCAATAGGGGGCG
TACTTGGCATATGATACACTTGATGTACTGCCAAGTGGGCAGTTTACCGTAAATACTCCACCCATTGACG
TCAATGGAAAGTCCCTATTGGCGTTACTATGGGAACATACGTCATTATTGACGTCAATGGGCGGGGGTCG
TTGGGCGGTCAGCCAGGCGGGCCATTTACCGTAAGTTATGTAACGCGGAACTCCATATATGGGCTATGAA
CTAATGACCCCGTAATTGATTACTATTAATAACTAGTCAATAATCAATGTCAACGCGTATATCTGGCGGC
CAGTTAGGCCAGAGAAATGTTCTGGCACCTGCACTTGCACTGGGGACAGCCTATTTTGCTAGTTTGTTTT
GTTTCGTTTTGTTTTGATGGAGAGCGTATGTTAGTACTATCGATTCACACAAAAAACCAACACACAGATG
TAATGAAAATAAAGATATTTTATTGCGGCCTGTCCAATACCTCCCGTACCTTAATATTACTTACTTATCC
TTGAGAGACGTACTAGTAACCCTGATAAATGCTTCAATAATATTGAAAAAGGACGAGTATGAGCATCCAA
CATTTTCGTGTCGCACTCATTCCCTTCTTTGCGGCATTTTGCTTGCCTGTTTTTGCACACCCCGAAACGC
TGGTGAAAGTAAAAGATGCTGAAGATCAACTGGGTGCAAGAGTGGGCTATATCGAACTGGATCTCAATAG
CGGCAAGATCCTTGAGTCTTTCCGCCCCGAAGAACGATTCCCGATGATGAGCACTTTCAAAGTACTGCTA
TGTGGCGCGGTGTTGTCCCGTATAGACGCCGGGCAAGAGCAGCTTGGTCGCCGTATACACTACTCACAAA
ACGACTTGGTTGAGTACTCGCCGGTCACGGAAAAGCATCTTACGGATGGCATGACGGTAAGAGAATTGTG
TAGTGCTGCCATTACCATGAGCGACAACACCGCGGCCAACTTACTTCTGACAACGATCGGAGGCCCTAAG
GAGCTGACTGCATTTCTTCATAATATGGGTGATCATGTGACCCGGCTTGACCGCTGGGAACCAGAGTTGA
ACGAAGCCATACCGAACGACGAGCGTGATACCACGATGCCAGTAGCAATGGCCACAACTCTTCGGAAACT
ACTCACTGGCGAACTTCTTACTCTAGCATCACGACAGCAGCTCATAGACTGGATGGAGGCGGACAAAGTA
GCAGGACCACTTCTTCGCTCGGCCCTCCCTGCTGG
Features (pLannotate 1.2.2; 12 found; start..end, strand, type, name):
    384..972     +  rep_origin     ori: high-copy-number ColE1/pMB1/pBR322/pUC origin of replication
   1152..1284    -  CDS            TcR (fragment): tetracycline efflux protein; tet; confers resistance to tetracycline
   1300..1368    +  CDS            large T antigen (fragment): large T antigen from SV40 (simian virus 40)
   1391..1512    +  polyA_signal   SV40 poly(A) signal: SV40 polyadenylation signal
   1555..3039    -  CDS            GP (fragment): VGP_EBOZ5 - Experimental evidence at protein level: Swiss-Prot protein existence level 1. [GP2]: Acts as a class I viral fusion protein. Under the current model, the protein has at least 3 conformational states: pre- fusion native state, pre-hairpin intermediate state, and post-fusion hairpin state. During viral and target cell membrane fusion, the coiled coil regions (heptad repeats) assume a trimer-of-hairpins structure, positioning the fusion peptide in close proximity to the C-terminal region of the ectodomain. The formation of this structure appears to drive apposition and subsequent fusi
   3072..3103    -  promoter       minP: minimal TATA-box promoter with low basal activity
   3128..3311    -  promoter       CMV promoter (fragment): human cytomegalovirus (CMV) immediate early promoter
   3312..3691    -  enhancer       CMV enhancer: human cytomegalovirus immediate early enhancer
   3721..3812    -  misc_feature   pause site: RNA polymerase II transcriptional pause signal from the human α2 globin gene
   3826..3874    -  polyA_signal   poly(A) signal: synthetic polyadenylation signal
   3937..3978    +  promoter       AmpR promoter (fragment): bla
   3979..184     +  CDS            AmpR (across the origin): β-lactamase confers resistance to ampicillin, carbenicillin, and related antibiotics
