[The description below was written by a language model from this plasmid's Addgene catalogue record and pLannotate feature annotations shown in this document.]
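Description:
pGL4.23 A82V 2014 EBOV Delta-Mucin-Like-Domain is a mammalian expression plasmid built on the Promega pGL4.23 backbone, in which the reporter position between the NcoI and XbaI sites is occupied by a glycoprotein (GP) coding sequence from the Makona lineage of Zaire ebolavirus. The backbone was modified by inserting the human cytomegalovirus immediate-early enhancer and promoter upstream of the vector's minimal TATA-box promoter (minP), so that the insert is transcribed strongly in mammalian cells rather than at the low basal level minP alone would give. In bacteria the plasmid is maintained at high copy through a ColE1/pUC-type origin and selected with ampicillin via the β-lactamase gene. The catalogue lists the same value (1488 bp) for both backbone and insert size. That figure fits the annotated GP coding region, so the backbone entry appears to be an error, given the 4,655 bp total.

The GP open reading frame carries two changes relative to the reference: deletion of the mucin-like domain and an alanine-to-valine substitution at position 82. In the feature table the whole expression cassette lies on the minus strand, in the order CMV enhancer, CMV promoter, minP and GP, followed by an SV40 polyadenylation signal. Upstream of the enhancer sit the standard pGL4 synthetic poly(A) signal and RNA polymerase II pause site, which limit read-through transcription from the backbone into the cassette. The short tetracycline-resistance and SV40 large T antigen annotations are fragments, probably vestigial or incidental matches rather than functional genes. The associated publication concerns a GP variant with increased infectivity that dominated the 2013–2016 epidemic, so the construct is presumably used to express this GP variant in mammalian cells for studies of glycoprotein function. The record itself does not specify particular assays.
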