Addgene plasmid #86022: pGL4.23 A82V 2014 EBOV Delta-Mucin-Like-Domain
Purpose: Ebola Virus (Makona) Glycoprotein in CMV driven mammalian expression vector
Depositing lab: Jeremy Luban & Pardis Sabeti. Depositing organization: Harvard University. Publication: Ebola Virus Glycoprotein with Increased Infectivity Dominated the 2013-2016 Epidemic. Diehl WE, Lin AE, Grubaugh ND, Carvalho LM, Kim K, Kyawe PP, McCauley SM, Donnard E, Kucukural A, McDonel P, Schaffner SF, Garber M, Rambaut A, Andersen KG, Sabeti PC, Luban J. Cell. 2016 Nov 3;167(4):1088-1098.e6. doi: 10.1016/j.cell.2016.10.014. PubMed 27814506.
Backbone
  Vector backbone: pGL4.23
  Backbone manufacturer: Promega
  Backbone size w/o insert (bp): 1488
  Total vector size (bp): 4655
  Modifications to backbone: CMV IE promoter/enhancer inserted upstream of minimal promoter
  Vector type: Mammalian Expression
Growth in bacteria
  Bacterial resistance: Ampicillin, 100 μg/mL
  Growth temperature: 37°C
  Growth strain: DH5alpha
  Copy number: High Copy
Gene/Insert
  Gene/Insert name: Makona Ebola Virus Glycoprotein (alt names: EBOV GP; EBOV Makona GP)
  Species: Zaire ebolavirus - Makona
  Insert size (bp): 1488
  Mutation: Lacks mucin-like domain; Changed alanine 82 to valine
  GenBank ID: KJ660346.2 AHX24649.2
  Promoter: CMV IE
  Cloning method: Restriction Enzyme; 5′ cloning site NcoI (not destroyed); 3′ cloning site XbaI (not destroyed)
  Sequencing primers: 5′ CMV F; 3′ SV40 pA R
Terms and licenses: Academic/Nonprofit Terms; Industry Terms: Not Available to Industry
How to cite: pGL4.23 A82V 2014 EBOV Delta-Mucin-Like-Domain was a gift from Jeremy Luban & Pardis Sabeti (Addgene plasmid # 86022 ; http://n2t.net/addgene:86022 ; RRID:Addgene_86022)
